Addgene plasmid #16451: WWP-Luc (p21/WAF1 promoter)
Depositing lab: Bert Vogelstein. Depositing organization: Johns Hopkins University and School of Medicine. Publication: WAF1, a potential mediator of p53 tumor suppression. el-Deiry WS, Tokino T, Velculescu VE, Levy DB, Parsons R, Trent JM, Lin D, Mercer WE, Kinzler KW, Vogelstein B. Cell. 1993 Nov 19. 75(4):817-25. 10.1016/0092-8674(93)90500-P PubMed 8242752.
Backbone
  Vector backbone: pBluescript II KS (+) + luc
  Backbone size w/o insert (bp): 5600
  Vector type: Mammalian Expression, Luciferase
Growth in bacteria
  Bacterial resistance: Chloramphenicol, 25 μg/mL
  Growth temperature: 37°C
  Growth strain: DH5alpha
  Copy number: Unknown
Gene/Insert
  Gene/Insert name: WAF1 promoter (alt name: p21)
  Species: H. sapiens (human)
  Insert size (bp): 2400
  Entrez Gene: CDKN1A (a.k.a. CAP20, CDKN1, CIP1, MDA-6, P21, SDI1, WAF1, p21CIP1)
  Tag / fusion protein: luciferase (C terminal on backbone)
  Cloning method: Restriction Enzyme; 5′ cloning site HindIII (unknown if destroyed); 3′ cloning site HindIII (unknown if destroyed)
  Sequencing primers: 5′ T7
Terms and licenses: Academic/Nonprofit Terms; Industry Terms: Not Available to Industry
Depositor comments: The 2.4kb WAF1 promoter region was obtained by PCR amplification using a P1-WAF1 subclone as template and the primers 5’-CCACAAGCTTCTGACTTCGGCAG-3’and 5’CCCAGGAACAAGCTTGGGCAGCAG-3’. This PCR fragment was cloned into the HindIII site of pBluescript KS(+) (Stratagene) to yield plasmid pWWP. WWP-Luc was cloned by inserting the 2.6kb BamHl luciferase cassette from PG13-Luc into the Xhol sites of pWWP. Please note that there are a few discrepancies between Addgene's quality control sequence and the top GenBank hit for the promoter sequence. The plasmid should function as reported.
How to cite: WWP-Luc (p21/WAF1 promoter) was a gift from Bert Vogelstein (Addgene plasmid # 16451 ; http://n2t.net/addgene:16451 ; RRID:Addgene_16451)
