[The description below was written by a language model from this plasmid's Addgene catalogue record and pLannotate feature annotations shown in this document.]
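Description:
WWP-Luc is a mammalian luciferase reporter plasmid in which a roughly 2.4 kb fragment of the human CDKN1A (p21/WAF1/CIP1) promoter region drives firefly luciferase. It is built on a pBluescript II KS(+)-type backbone. According to the depositor notes, the promoter fragment was PCR-amplified from a genomic subclone and inserted at the HindIII site, and a luciferase cassette taken from another reporter plasmid was then placed downstream of it. The sequenced plasmid is about 8.4 kb.

In the feature table, the Photinus pyralis luciferase coding sequence lies on the minus strand. It is followed by SV40-derived processing signals: small t antigen fragments with the small t intron, a large T antigen remnant, and the SV40 polyadenylation signal. The unannotated stretch of about 2.3 kb between the multiple-cloning-site fragments, upstream of luciferase in that orientation and adjacent to the T7 promoter, matches the expected position and size of the WAF1 promoter insert, although the annotation software did not label it.

The backbone carries a high-copy ColE1/pUC origin, an f1 origin, lac regulatory elements and T3/T7 phage promoters. Selection in bacteria is by chloramphenicol. A complete cat gene with its own promoter is present, while the ampicillin resistance gene survives only as a fragment and so appears non-functional. There is no mammalian selection marker, which suits transient transfection.

The plasmid is used to measure transcriptional activity of the p21 promoter, and the associated publication concerns WAF1 as a mediator of p53 tumour suppression. The repository notes a few differences between its quality-control sequence and the reference promoter sequence but expects normal function.
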