Features (pLannotate 1.2.2; 23 found; start..end, strand, type, name):
      2..94      +  CDS            lacI (fragment): lac repressor; lacI; The lac repressor binds to the lac operator to inhibit transcription in E. coli. This inhibition can be relieved by adding lactose or isopropyl-β-D-thiogalactopyranoside (IPTG).
    107..128     +  protein_bind   CAP binding site: CAP binding activates transcription in the presence of cAMP. E. coli catabolite activator protein
    143..173     +  promoter       lac promoter: promoter for the E. coli lac operon
    181..197     +  protein_bind   lac operator: The lac repressor binds to the lac operator to inhibit transcription in E. coli. This inhibition can be relieved by adding lactose or isopropyl-β-D-thiogalactopyranoside (IPTG). lac repressor encoded by lacI
    242..260     +  promoter       T3 promoter: promoter for bacteriophage T3 RNA polymerase
    273..292     -  misc_feature   MCS (fragment): pBluescript multiple cloning site
    291..425     -  polyA_signal   SV40 poly(A) signal: SV40 polyadenylation signal
    448..531     -  CDS            large T antigen (fragment): large T antigen from SV40 (simian virus 40)
    850..870     -  CDS            SV40 NLS: nuclear localization signal of SV40 (simian virus 40) large T antigen
   1000..1065    -  intron         small t intron: SV40 (simian virus 40) small t antigen intron
   1067..1141    -  CDS            small t antigen (fragment): SV40 (simian virus 40) small t antigen
   1199..2848    -  CDS            LUCI_PHOPY: Experimental evidence at protein level: Swiss-Prot protein existence level 1. Produces green light with a wavelength of 562 nm. From Photinus pyralis (Common eastern firefly) (Lampyris pyralis).
   2878..2918    +  misc_feature   MCS (fragment): pBluescript multiple cloning site
   2917..2942    -  misc_feature   MCS (fragment): pBluescript multiple cloning site
   5275..5346    -  misc_feature   MCS (fragment): pBluescript multiple cloning site
   5355..5373    -  promoter       T7 promoter: promoter for bacteriophage T7 RNA polymerase
   5381..5536    +  CDS            lacZα (fragment): LacZα fragment of β-galactosidase; lacZ fragment
   5541..5969    +  rep_origin     f1 ori (sequence partly withheld): f1 bacteriophage origin of replication; arrow indicates direction of (+) strand synthesis
   6022..6126    +  promoter       AmpR promoter: bla
   6127..6336    +  CDS            AmpR (fragment): β-lactamase; bla; confers resistance to ampicillin, carbenicillin, and related antibiotics
   6446..6548    +  promoter       cat promoter: promoter of the E. coli cat gene encoding chloramphenicol acetyltransferase
   6549..7208    +  CDS            CmR: chloramphenicol acetyltransferase; cat; confers resistance to chloramphenicol
   7597..8185    +  rep_origin     ori: high-copy-number ColE1/pMB1/pBR322/pUC origin of replication
>Addgene plasmid #16451 | WWP-Luc (p21/WAF1 promoter) | addgene full sequence | sequence record 403858 | Addgene NGS Result
AGCGCCCAATACGCAAACCGCCTCTCCCCGCGCGTTGGCCGATTCATTAATGCAGCTGGCACGACAGGTT
TCCCGACTGGAAAGCGGGCAGTGAGCGCAACGCAATTAATGTGAGTTAGCTCACTCATTAGGCACCCCAG
GCTTTACACTTTATGCTCCCGGCTCGTATGTTGTGTGGAATTGTGAGCGGATAACAATTTCACACAGGAA
ACAGCTATGACCATGATTACGCCAAGCGCGCAATTAACCCTCACTAAAGGGAACAAAAGCTGGGTACCGG
GCCCCCCCTCGATCCAGACATGATAAGATACATTGATGAGTTTGGACAAACCACAACTAGAATGCAGTGA
AAAAAATGCTTTATTTGTGAAATTTGTGATGCTATTGCTTTATTTGTAACCATTATAAGCTGCAATAAAC
AAGTTAACAACAACAATTGCATTCATTTTATGTTTCAGGTTCAGGGGGAGGTGTGGGAGGTTTTTTAAAG
CAAGTAAAACCTCTACAAATGTGGTATGGCTGATTATGATCTCTAGTCAAGGCACTATACATCAAATATT
CCTTATTAACCCCTTTACAAATTAAAAAGCTAAAGGTACACAATTTTTGAGCATAGTTATTAATAGCAGA
CACTCTATGCCTGTGTGGAGTAAGAAAAAACAGTATGTTATGATTATAACTGTTATGCCTACTTATAAAG
GTTACAGAATATTTTTCCATAATTTTCTTGTATAGCAGTGCAGCTTTTTCCTTTGTGGTGTAAATAGCAA
AGCAAGCAAGAGTTCTATTACTAAACACAGCATGACTCAAAAAACTTAGCAATTCTGAAGGAAAGTCCTT
GGGGTCTTCTACCTTTCTCTTCTTTTTTGGAGGAGTAGAATGTTGAGAGTCAGCAGTAGCCTCATCATCA
CTAGATGGCATTTCTTCTGAGCAAAACAGGTTTTCCTCATTAAAGGCATTCCACCACTGCTCCCATTCAT
CAGTTCCATAGGTTGGAATCTAAAATACACAAACAATTAGAATCAGTAGTTTAACACATTATACACTTAA
AAATTTTATATTTACCTTAGAGCTTTAAATCTCTGTAGGTAGTTTGTCCAATTATGTCACACCACAGAAG
TAAGGTTCCTTCACAAAGATCCTCTAGAGTATTACAATAGCTAAGAATTTCGTCATCGCTGAATACAGTT
ACATTTTACAATTTGGACTTTCCGCCCTTCTTGGCCTTTATGAGGATCTCTCTGATTTTTCTTGCGTCGA
GTTTTCCGGTAAGACCTTTCGGTACTTCGTCCACAAACACAACTCCTCCGCGCAACTTTTTCGCGGTTGT
TACTTGACTGGCGACGTAATCCACGATCTCTTTTTCCGTCATCGTCTTTCCGTGCTCCAAAACAACAACG
GCGGCGGGAAGTTCACCGGCGTCATCGTCGGGAAGACCTGCCACGCCCGCGTCGAAGATGTTGGGGTGTT
GTAACAATATCGATTCCAATTCAGCGGGGGCCACCTGATATCCTTTGTATTTAATTAAAGACTTCAAGCG
GTCAACTATGAAGAAGTGTTCGTCTTCGTCCCAGTAAGCTATGTCTCCAGAATGTAGCCATCCATCCTTG
TCAATCAAGGCGTTGGTCGCTTCCGGATTGTTTACATAACCGGACATAATCATAGGTCCTCTGACACATA
ATTCGCCTCTCTGATTAACGCCCAGCGTTTTCCCGGTATCCAGATCCACAACCTTCGCTTCAAAAAATGG
AACAACTTTACCGACCGCGCCCGGTTTATCATCCCCCTCGGGTGTAATCAGAATAGCTGATGTAGTCTCA
GTGAGCCCATATCCTTGTCGTATCCCTGGAAGATGGAAGCGTTTTGCAACCGCTTCCCCGACTTCTTTCG
AAAGAGGTGCGCCCCCAGAAGCAATTTCGTGTAAATTAGATAAATCGTATTTGTCAATCAGAGTGCTTTT
GGCGAAGAATGAAAATAGGGTTGGTACTAGCAACGCACTTTGAATTTTGTAATCCTGAAGGGATCGTAAA
AACAGCTCTTCTTCAAATCTATACATTAAGACGACTCGAAATCCACATATCAAATATCCGAGTGTAGTAA
ACATTCCAAAACCGTGATGGAATGGAACAACACTTAAAATCGCAGTATCCGGAATGATTTGATTGCCAAA
AATAGGATCTCTGGCATGCGAGAATCTGACGCAGGCAGTTCTATGCGGAAGGGCCACACCCTTAGGTAAC
CCAGTAGATCCAGAGGAATTCATTATCAGTGCAATTGTTTTGTCACGATCAAAGGACTCTGGTACAAAAT
CGTATTCATTAAAACCGGGAGGTAGATGAGATGTGACGAACGTGTACATCGACTGAAATCCCTGGTAATC
CGTTTTAGAATCCATGATAATAATTTTCTGGATTATTGGTAATTTTTTTTGCACGTTCAAAATTTTTTGC
AACCCCTTTTTGGAAACAAACACTACGGTAGGCTGCGAAATGTTCATACTGTTGAGCAATTCACGTTCAT
TATAAATGTCGTTCGCGGGCGCAACTGCAACTCCGATAAATAACGCGCCCAACACCGGCATAAAGAATTG
AAGAGAGTTTTCACTGCATACGACGATTCTGTGATTTGTATTCAGCCCATATCGTTTCATAGCTTCTGCC
AACCGAACGGACATTTCGAAGTATTCCGCGTACGTGATGTTCACCTCGATATGTGCATCTGTAAAAGCAA
TTGTTCCAGGAACCAGGGCGTATCTCTTCATAGCCTTATGCAGTTGCTCTCCAGCGGTTCCATCCTCTAG
AGGATAGAATGGCGCCGGGCCTTTCTTTATGTTTTTGGCGTCTTCCATTTTACCAACAGTACCGGAATGC
CAAGCTCGAGCTCCACCGCGGTGGCGGCCGCTCTAGAACTAGTGGATCGAGGTCGACGGTATCGATAAGC
TTCTGACTTCGGCAGCTGCTCACACCTCAGCTGGCGCAGCTCTGCGCGGCCCTGATATACAACCGCCCCG
CCCGGGCCCGCCTCAAGGAGGCGGGACCCGCGCTCGGCCCACCGCGCCGCCCGGGACCGCCCTCCCCGGG
GCCCAGGCTCCTGGCTGCCCAGCGCGGAGCCAGCTGAGCCTGGCCGAGTTCCAGCAGGCCAGCCGGTCCC
GGAACCTCGCGTGCTGCAGAGGGGCACTTCCCTCCTCCCCCAGTCCCTCGCCTGCGTTGGTGCGCTGGAC
ACATTTCCCCACGAAGTGAGCCACAAATCTGGCTTTTTTTACTTGGAGAATGAGTTGGCACTCTCCAGGA
GGACACAGCACTGTTAGAATGAGCCCCCTTTCTGGCTCACCGCTGACCCACTCTGGCAGGCAAGGATTTA
CCCAATGCAGCTGAAAAGATCAGGAGGATGACATTAATACATAAAAATTCATAAATTATAAAAACGATGC
ACCTCTCTGCAATTTCCAGAAAAGCCCCACAATATCACCTCTATTCCCACTGATCCCTCACTAGGTCACC
TCTCCCAGAAGCACCTGGAGCACCTAGACACCCCAACAAAGCATCTTGAGGCCGGAATGATTTTTCAGTC
CCGTTTATTTCACAGATGAGGAAATTGAGGTCCACTGAACTTAAGTATACAAAGTTGTTGATTGTCACAT
GCTTCCGGGAAGGAGGGAATTGGAGAGACTACCAAAAAAGGGCAACCTGATCTCCAGGGAAACAGAAGAA
TTGGACATTGAACCAATCTCCCTACACCCTACACTCACCTGAACAGAAGAAACCCCTGTGGTTGCAGCAG
CTTTGTTGGCCAGGAAGGGGAGGATTTGACGAGTGAGTTGTCTGTCTCCTGAATACTCCCCACATAGCCC
GTATACACTGCTGGGGAAACTGGGGCTCAGAGAAGTCTGGTGACCTAACTCAGATCATGCAGCAAAGAAA
TGACTATAGTTGGAACACAGGACTTTTGCCTCCTGCCCGGGGCTCTCTGCTTGTCATCCTTTATTTCTGT
GGTTCCAAAATGACAAAAATGCCAAATAACCCTCATTTGCAGATGGTTTATGGAGATGACGTAAATAAAG
GACAATTCTGGAAGTGTCTACTGGTTCTTCTGACAGACACAGAAATGAGTGATGTGCCTATCCGCTCCCA
TCTACCTCACACCCCTGACCTCCCCTGGACTTCACCTTTGCCTCCTTTCTGTGCCTGAAACATTTGCAGT
TTTGCTTTTAAAAAATTGCAGAGGATGGATTGTTCATCTGAACAGAAATCCCACTGAAAAACAGAACCCA
GGCTTGGAGCAGCTACAATTACTGACATCTCAGGCTGCTCAGAGTCTGGAAATCTCTGCCCAGACATGCC
CAGTCTTCTTCCTCTAACGCAGCTGACCTCGGGGAGGACAGGCTTCTTTCTCCTCTGCTGTGGGGATGGG
AGCCCAGGTAGGGGTGGGAGGACACAGCAGCAGGCCCCCTTGGCCTGCCTCGCCCTGGAGTCAGGCCAGG
ATTGTGGCTAAACCCCAGAAGGGCCACAGCACAGCCTCAGGACCCCACTCTAAGCCCCACTGCTGTCTGC
ACCTTCGCTCCTATACATACAAGCCATCCAAAGGGCTGGTTGTCAAATGTCCAGCAGAGGACAGGCACCT
TCTCCCACTGCCTTGAAGCCCCTCTGCTTTCAGGCATTTCAAATAGACTAGACATTGTCTGTCTGTTTAC
TTCGGGGAGAAATTTTTTTTTAATGAAGGCTTGTAATGAATTATTTAAATTTTTGTGGTACTGAGCTTCA
CAATGAAATAATTCTTTTTGTTGTTGTTTTTGGGAAAGAATTTTTTTTATAACTTCTAGCTCACCACCAC
CACGACATTCAATATTTCTTAAGTACCTACTAAGTGTCTAGTACTATTCAGTGCTTTAAAAAAAAAAGTT
TGCAACCATGCACTTGAATGTGTACCCAGACACACTCTAAGGGAGGACTTCTGCCCTGAGGAAGGCAAGG
GAGCAGGCTGTTAAAAGTCACACACAGAATCTGACTCCCAGCACACACTCACACAAGCACACATGCATCA
GATCCCAGCCCTGTCGCAAGGATCTGCTGGCAGATCACATACCCTGTTCAGAGTAACAGGCTAAGGCTTA
CCTGGGGCCTTTAGAGGTCTTCTGTCTCCTACCATCCCCTTCCTCACCTGATAACAGGCAGCCCAAGGAC
AAAATAGCCACCAGCCTCTTCTATGCCAGAGCTCAACATGTTGGGACATGTTCCTAATGGCCAGAAAGCC
AATCAGAGCCACAGCCTGCTGCCCAAGCTTGATATCGAATTCCTGCAGCCCGGGGGATCCACTAGTTCTA
GAGCGGCCGCCACCGCGGTGGAGCTCCAATTCGCCCTATAGTGAGTCGTATTACGCGCGCTCACTGGCCG
TCGTTTTACAACGTCGTGACTGGGAAAACCCTGGCGTTACCCAACTTAATCGCCTTGCAGCACATCCCCC
TTTCGCCAGCTGGCGTAATAGCGAAGAGGCCCGCACCGATCGCCCTTCCCAACAGTTGCGCAGCCTGAAT
GGCGAATGGG
[124 nt withheld, positions 5541-5664]
C
[91 nt withheld, positions 5666-5756]
A
[49 nt withheld, positions 5758-5806]
CCTTTGACGTTGGAGTCCACGTTCTTT
[37 nt withheld, positions 5834-5870]
ACCCTATCTCGGTCTATTCTTTTGATTTATAAGGGATTTTGCCGATTTCGGCCTATTGGTTAAAAAATGA
GCTGATTTAACAAAAATTTAACGCGAATTTTAACAAAATATTAACGCTTACAATTTAGGTGGCACTTTTC
GGGGAAATGTGCGCGGAACCCCTATTTGTTTATTTTTCTAAATACATTCAAATATGTATCCGCTCATGAG
ACAATAACCCTGATAAATGCTTCAATAATATTGAAAAAGGAAGAGTATGAGTATTCAACATTTCCGTGTC
GCCCTTATTCCCTTTTTTGCGGCATTTTGCCTTCCTGTTTTTGCTCACCCAGAAACGCTGGTGAAAGTAA
AAGATGCTGAAGATCAGTTGGGTGCACGAGTGGGTTACATCGAACTGGATCTCAACAGCGGTAAGATCCT
TGAGAGTTTTCGCCCCGAAGAACGTTTTCCAATGATGAGCACTTTTCGACCGAATAAATACCTGTGACGG
AAGATCACTTCGCAGAATAAATAAATCCTGGTGTCCCTGTTGATACCGGGAAGCCCTGGGCCAACTTTTG
GCGAAAATGAGACGTTGATCGGCACGTAAGAGGTTCCAACTTTCACCATAATGAAATAAGATCACTACCG
GGCGTATTTTTTGAGTTGTCGAGATTTTCAGGAGCTAAGGAAGCTAAAATGGAGAAAAAAATCACTGGAT
ATACCACCGTTGATATATCCCAATGGCATCGTAAAGAACATTTTGAGGCATTTCAGTCAGTTGCTCAATG
TACCTATAACCAGACCGTTCAGCTGGATATTACGGCCTTTTTAAAGACCGTAAAGAAAAATAAGCACAAG
TTTTATCCGGCCTTTATTCACATTCTTGCCCGCCTGATGAATGCTCATCCGGAATTACGTATGGCAATGA
AAGACGGTGAGCTGGTGATATGGGATAGTGTTCACCCTTGTTACACCGTTTTCCATGAGCAAACTGAAAC
GTTTTCATCGCTCTGGAGTGAATACCACGACGATTTCCGGCAGTTTCTACACATATATTCGCAAGATGTG
GCGTGTTACGGTGAAAACCTGGCCTATTTCCCTAAAGGGTTTATTGAGAATATGTTTTTCGTCTCAGCCA
ATCCCTGGGTGAGTTTCACCAGTTTTGATTTAAACGTGGCCAATATGGACAACTTCTTCGCCCCCGTTTT
CACCATGGGCAAATATTATACGCAAGGCGACAAGGTGCTGATGCCGCTGGCGATTCAGGTTCATCATGCC
GTTTGTGATGGCTTCCATGTCGGCAGAATGCTTAATGAATTACAACAGTACTGCGATGAGTGGCAGGGCG
GGGCGTAATTTTTTTAAGGCAGTTATTGGTGCCCTTAAACGCCTGGTTGCTACGCCTGAATAAGTGATAA
TAAGCGGATGAATGGCAGAAATTCGAAAGCAAATTCGACCCGGTCGTCGGTTCAGGGCAGGGTCGTTAAA
TAGCCGCTTATGTCTATTGCTGGTTTACCGGTTTATTGACTACCGGAAGCAGTGTGACCGTGTGCTTCTC
AAATGCCTGAGGCCAGTTTGCTCAGGCTCTCCCCGTGGAGGTAATAATTGACGATATGATCCTTTTTTTC
TGATCAAAAAGGATCTAGGTGAAGATCCTTTTTGATAATCTCATGACCAAAATCCCTTAACGTGAGTTTT
CGTTCCACTGAGCGTCAGACCCCGTAGAAAAGATCAAAGGATCTTCTTGAGATCCTTTTTTTCTGCGCGT
AATCTGCTGCTTGCAAACAAAAAAACCACCGCTACCAGCGGTGGTTTGTTTGCCGGATCAAGAGCTACCA
ACTCTTTTTCCGAAGGTAACTGGCTTCAGCAGAGCGCAGATACCAAATACTGTTCTTCTAGTGTAGCCGT
AGTTAGGCCACCACTTCAAGAACTCTGTAGCACCGCCTACATACCTCGCTCTGCTAATCCTGTTACCAGT
GGCTGCTGCCAGTGGCGATAAGTCGTGTCTTACCGGGTTGGACTCAAGACGATAGTTACCGGATAAGGCG
CAGCGGTCGGGCTGAACGGGGGGTTCGTGCACACAGCCCAGCTTGGAGCGAACGACCTACACCGAACTGA
GATACCTACAGCGTGAGCTATGAGAAAGCGCCACGCTTCCCGAAGGGAGAAAGGCGGACAGGTATCCGGT
AAGCGGCAGGGTCGGAACAGGAGAGCGCACGAGGGAGCTTCCAGGGGGAAACGCCTGGTATCTTTATAGT
CCTGTCGGGTTTCGCCACCTCTGACTTGAGCGTCGATTTTTGTGATGCTCGTCAGGGGGGCGGAGCCTAT
GGAAAAACGCCAGCAACGCGGCCTTTTTACGGTTCCTGGCCTTTTGCTGGCCTTTTGCTCACATGTTCTT
TCCTGCGTTATCCCCTGATTCTGTGGATAACCGTATTACCGCCTTTGAGTGAGCTGATACCGCTCGCCGC
AGCCGAACGACCGAGCGCAGCGAGTCAGTGAGCGAGGAAGCGGAAG
