>Addgene plasmid #16451 | WWP-Luc (p21/WAF1 promoter) | addgene partial sequence | sequence record 23193 | 16451 with T7
CGGCCGCTCTAGAACTAGTGGATCCCCCGGGCTGCAGGAATTCGATATCAAGCTTGGGCAGCAGGCTGTG
GCTCTGATTGGCTTTCTGGCCATTAGGAACATGTCCCAACATGTTGAGCTCTGGCATAGAAGAGGCTGGT
GGCTATTTTGTCCTTGGGCTGCCTGTTATCAGGTGAGGAAGGGGATGGTAGGAGACAGAAGACCTCTAAA
GGCCCCAGGTAAGCCTTAGCCTGTTACTCTGAACAGGGTATGTGATCTGCCAGCAGATCCTTGCGACAGG
GCTGGGATCTGATGCATGTGTGCTTGTGTGAGTGTGTGCTGGGAGTCAGATTCTGTGTGTGACTTTTAAC
AGCCTGCTCCCTTGCCTTCCTCAGGGCAGAAGTCCTCCCTTAGAGTGTGTCTGGGTACACATTCAAGTGC
ATGGTTGCAAACTTTTTTTTTTAAAGCACTGAATAGTACTAGACACTTAGTAGGTACTTAAGAAATATTG
AATGTCGTGGTGGTGGTGAGCTAGAAGTTATAAAAAAAATTCTTTCCCAAAAACAACAACAAAAAGAATT
ATTTCATTGTGAAGCTCAGTACCACAAAAATTTAAATAATTCATTACAAGCCTTCATTAAAAAAAAATTT
CTCCCCGAAGTAAACAGACAGACAATGTCTAGTCTATTTGAAATGCCTGAAAGCAGAGGGGCTTCAAGGC
AGTGGGAGAAGGTGCCTGTCCTCTGCTGGACATTTGACAACCAGCCCTTTGGATGGCTT
