>Addgene plasmid #16451 | WWP-Luc (p21/WAF1 promoter) | addgene partial sequence | sequence record 59147 | LucNRev 5'-CCTTATGCAGTTGCTCTCC-3'
GAATGGCGCCGGGCCTTTCTTTATGTTTTTGGCGTCTTCCATTTTACCAACAGTACCGGAATGCCAAGCT
CGAGCTCCACCGCGGTGGCGGCCGCTCTAGAACTAGTGGATCGAGGTCGACGGTATCGATAAGCTTCTGA
CTTCGGCAGCTGCTCACACCTCAGCTGGCGCAGCTCTGCGCGGCCCTGATATACAACCGCCCCGCCCGGG
CCCGCCTCAAGGAGGCGGGACCCGCGCTCGGCCCACCGCGCCGCCCGGGACCGCCCTCCCCGGGGCCCAG
GCTCCTGGCTGCCCAGCGCGGAGCCAGCTGAGCCTGGCCGAGTTCCAGCAGGCCAGCCGGTCCCGGAACC
TCGCGTGCTGCAGAGGGGCACTTCCCTCCTCCCCCAGTCCCTCGCCTGCGTTGGTGCGCTGGACACATTT
CCCCACGAAGTGAGCCACAAATCTGGCTTTTTTTACTTGGAGAATGAGTTGGCACTCTCCAGGAGGACAC
AGCACTGTTAGAATGAGCCCCCTTTCTGGCTCACCGCTGACCCACTCTGGCAGGCAAGGATTTACCCAAT
GCAGCTGAAAAGATCAGGAGGATGACATTAATACATAAAAATTCATAAATTATAAAAACGATGCACCTCT
CTGCAATTTCCAGAAAAGCCCCACAATATCACCTCTATTCCCACTGATCCCTCACTAGGTCACCTCTCCC
AGAAGCACCTGGAGCACCTAGACACCCCAACAAAGCATCTTGAGGCCGGAATGATTTTTCAGTCCCGTTT
ATTTCACAGATGAGGAAATTGAGGTCCACTGAACTTAAGTATACAAAGTTGTTGATTGTCACATGCTTCC
GGGAAGGAGGGAATTGGAGAGACTACCAAAAAAGGGCAACCTGATCTCCAGGGAAACAG
